Addgene plasmid #128356: pSDMA67
Purpose: gRNA ribozyme construct with Cryptococcus neoformans ACT1 promter and TRP1 terminator. Following ribozyme cleavage, a gRNA targeting ADE2 is liberated.
Depositing lab: James Fraser. Publication: Targeted Genome Editing via CRISPR in the Pathogen Cryptococcus neoformans. Arras SD, Chua SM, Wizrah MS, Faint JA, Yap AS, Fraser JA. PLoS One. 2016 Oct 6;11(10):e0164322. doi: 10.1371/journal.pone.0164322. eCollection 2016. PubMed 27711143.
Backbone
  Vector backbone: pBlueScript II SK(-)
  Backbone manufacturer: Stratagene
  Vector type: Unspecified
  Selectable markers: Nourseothricin
Growth in bacteria
  Bacterial resistance: Ampicillin, 100 μg/mL
  Growth temperature: 37°C
  Growth strain: DH5alpha
  Copy number: High Copy
Gene/Insert
  Gene/Insert name: Noureothricin (NAT)
  gRNA/shRNA sequence: AAAAGCACCGACTCGGTGCCACTTTTTCAAGTTGATAACGGACTAGCCTTATTTTAACTTGCTATTTCTAGCTCTAAAAC
  Species: Synthetic
  Promoter: ACT1
  Cloning method: Restriction Enzyme; 5′ cloning site Unknown (unknown if destroyed); 3′ cloning site Unknown (unknown if destroyed)
Terms and licenses: Academic/Nonprofit Terms; Industry Terms: Not Available to Industry
Depositor comments: Please note: The plasmid contains a 390bp discrepancy in C-terminus of the LacZ Split. This region of the plasmid serves no purpose other than for screening and hosting the MCS used in generating the plasmid. This difference is not expected to affect the final function of this plasmid.
How to cite: pSDMA67 was a gift from James Fraser (Addgene plasmid # 128356 ; http://n2t.net/addgene:128356 ; RRID:Addgene_128356)
