[The description below was written by a language model from this plasmid's Addgene catalogue record and pLannotate feature annotations shown in this document.]
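Description:
pSDMA67 is a pBluescript II SK(-)-based plasmid that supplies a guide RNA for CRISPR/Cas9 genome editing in the fungal pathogen Cryptococcus neoformans. It is propagated in E. coli as a high-copy plasmid through its ColE1/pUC-type origin and selected with ampicillin through the bla gene. The annotated sequence also shows the usual pBluescript remnants: the lac promoter and operator region, T3 and T7 promoters, fragments of the f1/M13 origin, and a partial lacZα and multiple cloning site. The depositor notes a discrepancy of about 390 bp in the C-terminal part of the split lacZ region. That region served only for screening and for hosting the cloning sites, so the difference is not expected to affect function.

The payload is a ribozyme-flanked gRNA cassette driven by the C. neoformans ACT1 promoter and ended by the TRP1 terminator. ACT1 is an RNA polymerase II promoter, so the guide is made as part of a longer transcript and must be released by self-cleaving ribozymes. According to the record, cleavage liberates a gRNA targeting ADE2. The feature table supports this design, showing a Streptococcus pyogenes Cas9 gRNA scaffold next to a hammerhead ribozyme fragment, both on the reverse strand. It does not annotate a second ribozyme, the ACT1 promoter or the TRP1 terminator. A nourseothricin acetyltransferase (NAT) gene provides the nourseothricin selectable marker listed in the record, presumably for selecting fungal transformants, but the elements driving its expression are not annotated. No Cas9 coding sequence is annotated, so the nuclease presumably has to be supplied separately.
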