Features (pLannotate 1.2.2; 16 found; start..end, strand, type, name):
    758..774     -  rep_origin     f1 ori (fragment): f1 bacteriophage origin of replication; arrow indicates direction of (+) strand synthesis
    801..905     +  promoter       AmpR promoter: bla
    906..1766    +  CDS            AmpR: β-lactamase; bla; confers resistance to ampicillin, carbenicillin, and related antibiotics
   1937..2525    +  rep_origin     ori: high-copy-number ColE1/pMB1/pBR322/pUC origin of replication
   2708..2800    +  CDS            lacI (fragment): lac repressor; lacI; The lac repressor binds to the lac operator to inhibit transcription in E. coli. This inhibition can be relieved by adding lactose or isopropyl-β-D-thiogalactopyranoside (IPTG).
   2813..2834    +  protein_bind   CAP binding site: CAP binding activates transcription in the presence of cAMP. E. coli catabolite activator protein
   2849..2879    +  promoter       lac promoter: promoter for the E. coli lac operon
   2887..2903    +  protein_bind   lac operator: The lac repressor binds to the lac operator to inhibit transcription in E. coli. This inhibition can be relieved by adding lactose or isopropyl-β-D-thiogalactopyranoside (IPTG). lac repressor encoded by lacI
   2948..2966    +  promoter       T3 promoter: promoter for bacteriophage T3 RNA polymerase
   3368..3443    -  misc_RNA       gRNA scaffold: guide RNA scaffold for the Streptococcus pyogenes CRISPR/Cas9 system
   3477..3501    -  misc_RNA       sTRSV HHRz (fragment): hammerhead ribozyme from the tobacco ringspot virus satellite RNA (Khvorova et al., 2003)
   4345..4476    +  rep_origin     M13 ori (fragment): M13 bacteriophage origin of replication; arrow indicates direction of (+) strand synthesis
   4480..4635    -  CDS            lacZα (fragment): LacZα fragment of β-galactosidase; lacZ fragment
   4643..4661    +  promoter       T7 promoter: promoter for bacteriophage T7 RNA polymerase
   4670..4690    -  misc_feature   MCS (fragment): pBluescript multiple cloning site
   5573..6136    +  CDS            NrsR: nourseothricin acetyltransferase; Streptomyces noursei nat1; confers resistance to nourseothricin
>Addgene plasmid #128356 | pSDMA67 | addgene full sequence | sequence record 254064 | Addgene NGS Result
ACACGATGTTTTCCATCAGTAACATCGGGGCACTTGTACATATTCTCCCAGGCAGACAAAGATATGACAA
GACCTTCACGGCCGACGGTTGCAACATCCTTCTCCAATTTGAGCTGCTACAATCTCCTGCTTCATGGCAT
TCCAGTCACATCAAGGTATCCATCTCTTTCGGCATAGCTAATCTAGGAAGAATGAATATACCACGTCTAT
AACTGATCAGACCTAAAGGGCTTCAGTATCGGTTATACACCAGGATCAATGGCAAATAAGACTCACAAAT
TGGGATGATCATCAGCAGATGGTGTTATTCAACGGGCAGACCGTGAGTACAAAGTGTTCAGCGTTGAATG
GCACCGTATATACAAATATGCTGAGCCTGTTATAACCTTAGCTTCTTCTCCTGTTGCTTCCCTTGGCCTG
TAAAGTCAAGTTCCGCCGTGTTCTATTATCATAAATGATCGACTTCCATCAATGGAAGGGTAAGCTCGCG
TCCTTAAGCATAGGCGGTCTCAGAGTGCCATCCAGTCCAGCGCTCAAGGTTCCTAGGAAGGGGGGTTCGC
CTTTAAGAATTCAGGGGGCTGTGGTAGCTCGACGATGCCAGGTGTCATGGAGAGGTCCAAGAAATTGATG
ATAACCATTCCCTAGTCCGCAAAGTGCCTCGTATGATCCAAAGTGCCAAGATTGTACGATAGGGTGGATA
TCCAAAGCAAGAAGATAAACGTCCAATTCCATGATTTGAAGTCTATGGGCAGATCTTGCCGCTACAGGGC
GCGTCAGGTGGCACTTTTCGGGGAAATGTGCGCGGAACCCCTATTTGTTTATTTTTCTAAATACATTCAA
ATATGTATCCGCTCATGAGACAATAACCCTGATAAATGCTTCAATAATATTGAAAAAGGAAGAGTATGAG
TATTCAACATTTCCGTGTCGCCCTTATTCCCTTTTTTGCGGCATTTTGCCTTCCTGTTTTTGCTCACCCA
GAAACGCTGGTGAAAGTAAAAGATGCTGAAGATCAGTTGGGTGCACGAGTGGGTTACATCGAACTGGATC
TCAACAGCGGTAAGATCCTTGAGAGTTTTCGCCCCGAAGAACGTTTTCCAATGATGAGCACTTTTAAAGT
TCTGCTATGTGGCGCGGTATTATCCCGTATTGACGCCGGGCAAGAGCAACTCGGTCGCCGCATACACTAT
TCTCAGAATGACTTGGTTGAGTACTCACCAGTCACAGAAAAGCATCTTACGGATGGCATGACAGTAAGAG
AATTATGCAGTGCTGCCATAACCATGAGTGATAACACTGCGGCCAACTTACTTCTGACAACGATCGGAGG
ACCGAAGGAGCTAACCGCTTTTTTGCACAACATGGGGGATCATGTAACTCGCCTTGATCGTTGGGAACCG
GAGCTGAATGAAGCCATACCAAACGACGAGCGTGACACCACGATGCCTGTAGCAATGGCAACAACGTTGC
GCAAACTATTAACTGGCGAACTACTTACTCTAGCTTCCCGGCAACAATTAATAGACTGGATGGAGGCGGA
TAAAGTTGCAGGACCACTTCTGCGCTCGGCCCTTCCGGCTGGCTGGTTTATTGCTGATAAATCTGGAGCC
GGTGAGCGTGGGTCTCGCGGTATCATTGCAGCACTGGGGCCAGATGGTAAGCCCTCCCGTATCGTAGTTA
TCTACACGACGGGGAGTCAGGCAACTATGGATGAACGAAATAGACAGATCGCTGAGATAGGTGCCTCACT
GATTAAGCATTGGTAACTGTCAGACCAAGTTTACTCATATATACTTTAGATTGATTTAAAACTTCATTTT
TAATTTAAAAGGATCTAGGTGAAGATCCTTTTTGATAATCTCATGACCAAAATCCCTTAACGTGAGTTTT
CGTTCCACTGAGCGTCAGACCCCGTAGAAAAGATCAAAGGATCTTCTTGAGATCCTTTTTTTCTGCGCGT
AATCTGCTGCTTGCAAACAAAAAAACCACCGCTACCAGCGGTGGTTTGTTTGCCGGATCAAGAGCTACCA
ACTCTTTTTCCGAAGGTAACTGGCTTCAGCAGAGCGCAGATACCAAATACTGTTCTTCTAGTGTAGCCGT
AGTTAGGCCACCACTTCAAGAACTCTGTAGCACCGCCTACATACCTCGCTCTGCTAATCCTGTTACCAGT
GGCTGCTGCCAGTGGCGATAAGTCGTGTCTTACCGGGTTGGACTCAAGACGATAGTTACCGGATAAGGCG
CAGCGGTCGGGCTGAACGGGGGGTTCGTGCACACAGCCCAGCTTGGAGCGAACGACCTACACCGAACTGA
GATACCTACAGCGTGAGCTATGAGAAAGCGCCACGCTTCCCGAAGGGAGAAAGGCGGACAGGTATCCGGT
AAGCGGCAGGGTCGGAACAGGAGAGCGCACGAGGGAGCTTCCAGGGGGAAACGCCTGGTATCTTTATAGT
CCTGTCGGGTTTCGCCACCTCTGACTTGAGCGTCGATTTTTGTGATGCTCGTCAGGGGGGCGGAGCCTAT
GGAAAAACGCCAGCAACGCGGCCTTTTTACGGTTCCTGGCCTTTTGCTGGCCTTTTGCTCACATGTTCTT
TCCTGCGTTATCCCCTGATTCTGTGGATAACCGTATTACCGCCTTTGAGTGAGCTGATACCGCTCGCCGC
AGCCGAACGACCGAGCGCAGCGAGTCAGTGAGCGAGGAAGCGGAAGAGCGCCCAATACGCAAACCGCCTC
TCCCCGCGCGTTGGCCGATTCATTAATGCAGCTGGCACGACAGGTTTCCCGACTGGAAAGCGGGCAGTGA
GCGCAACGCAATTAATGTGAGTTAGCTCACTCATTAGGCACCCCAGGCTTTACACTTTATGCTTCCGGCT
CGTATGTTGTGTGGAATTGTGAGCGGATAACAATTTCACACAGGAAACAGCTATGACCATGATTACGCCA
AGCGCGCAATTAACCCTCACTAAAGGGAACAAAAGCTGGAGCTCGGATCCACTAGTAACGGCCGCCAGTG
TGCTGGAATTCGCCCTTGGTTTATCTGTATTAACACGGAAGAGATGTAGAAACTAGCTTCCTGGTTTCAG
AGACAAGGAGCCATGAAGATCCTGAGGATTCAACGGCGTTGCTGAGGGTGGGAAGGATGGTATTGTTGTC
TGTAGATAGATTAATGGGCATATAATGTCAAAAAAGATGATTGACACGATGTCTGTCTCGAATTCGCAGT
GTGCTAAAATTGTATCACTTCTCTAATATGTATATATACACCCTCTAAGGAAAATTAACCCCTTACCGCC
TTCACGTCCCATTCGCCATGCCGAAGCATGTTGCCCAGCCGGCGCCAGCGAGGAGGCTGGGACCATGCCG
GCCAAAAGCACCGACTCGGTGCCACTTTTTCAAGTTGATAACGGACTAGCCTTATTTTAACTTGCTATTT
CTAGCTCTAAAACGTCTGCATGGGCATCAGGCTGACGAGCTTACTCGTTTCGTCCTCACGGACTCATCAG
AGCCTGAGACATGTTGGGCGAGTTTACTAATGGAAAAAGACAATTAGCAAAGAGGCTGCATATTAGGAGA
CGCGGTGAAGATTGGGGAGGACAATAGGGTCCGTGCACCAAAAAGTCCTGACGGCAGCTCTGTTCAACGC
ACATCCATCTCTTCCAGCTATGCGTGTGGCACCAGCACGGATGGATTGTTGCACCAAAAGGACAAGGCGA
GATGGATGCAGGTCGAGGCGATGCGGTGCTATCGGCCCTCGTTGTCGAACGCCACGTCGTCCTCTCGGCG
ACCGTCAATCCTGGAAGGAAATGACCAAGCGTGCACCCAGCATCCAGCATCCAACATCCAGCACCCAGCA
CCTAGCACCCATGATCCAATGGCCGGCATGCAGATCAGCGTGGGGAGAGCACCATCTAGCAGCCCCTGGC
AGGCCCAGCATTGTGCTCGGATGTGCGATAGGCGGTGGGTGCGATAAGGTGGATTAGTGGAGGATGGAGG
ACTGAGTGGCGGGCAAGGGAAGGGGGCGGGAAGATGACTCACCTTGGGCAGTGGGTGGGGGATGCGGTAT
AGGGGATGTATGTGGATGCTGGCGGAGGATAGAAGCTGTAAGCTGAGCTGGTGCCAACGGTGACGCTGTG
AGAGTGGTCTCGGCGACCCTGACGGCGACTCGGCGTTACCCCGTGTGGCACACCGGACGCGCGTCGAGTG
ACGTTGCTGCTATTGTTGTTACCATCATCCTCTCCTCCGACAACCATACACTCAGTGCACACCATGCCAC
TCGAATCCTGCATGCTTATGTGAGTCCTCCCCTTCCCGTGCGCCGCTCTCCAGCTCACATCCTCGCAGCC
ATGGACTCAACCCTATCTCGGTCTATTCTTTTGATTTATAAGGGATTTTGCCGATTTCGGCCTATTGGTT
AAAAAAATGAGCTGATTTAACAAAAATTTAACGCGAATTTTAACAAAATATTAACGCTTACAATTTCCAT
TCGCCATTCAGGCTGCGCAACTGTTGGGAAGGGCGATCGGTGCGGGCCTCTTCGCTATTACGCCAGCTGG
CGAAAGGGGGATGTGCTGCAAGGCGATTAAGTTGGGTAACGCCAGGGTTTTCCCAGTCACGACGTTGTAA
AACGACGGCCAGTGAGCGCGCGTAATACGACTCACTATAGGGCGAATTGGGTACCGGGCCCCCCCTCGAG
CGGCCGCCAGTGTGATGGATATCTGCAGAATTCGCCCTTGCTGCGAGGATGTGAGCTGGAGAGCGGCGCA
CGGGAAGGGGAGGACTCACATAAGCATGCAGGATTCGAGTGGCATGGTGTGCACTGAGTGTATGGTTGTC
GGAGGAGAGGATGATGGTAACAACAATAGCAGCAACGTCACTCGACGCGCGTCCGGTGTGCCACACGGGG
TAACGCCGAGTCGCCGTCAGGGTCGCCGAGACCACTCTCACAGCGTCACCGTTGGCACCAGCTCAGCTTA
CAGCTTCTATCCTCCGCCAGCATCCACATACATCCCCTATACCGCATCCCCCACCCACTGCCCAAGGTGA
GTCATCTTCCCGCCCCCTTCCCTTGCCCGCCACTCAGTCCTCCATCCTCCACTAATCCACCTTATCGCAC
CCACCGCCTATCGCACATCCGAGCACAATGCTGGGCCTGCCAGGGGCTGCTAGATGGTGCTCTCCCCACG
CTGATCTGCATGCCGGCCATTGGATCATGGGTGCTAGGTGCTGGGTGCTGGATGTTGGATGCTGGATGCT
GGGTGCACGCTTGGTCATTTCCTTCCAGGATTGACGGTCGCCGAGAGGACGACGTGGCGTTCGACAACGA
GGGCCGATAGCACCGCATCGCCTCGACCTGCATCCATCTCGCCTTGTCCTTTTGGTGCAACAATCCATCC
GTGCTGGTGCCACACGCATAGCTGGAAGAGATGGATGTGCGTTGAACAGAGCTGCCGTCAGGACTTTTTG
GTGCACGGACCCTATTGTCCTCCCCAATCTTCACCGCGTCTCCTAATATGCAGCCTCTTTGCTAATTGTC
TTTTTCCATTAGTAAACTCGCCCAACATGTCTATGGCGGCCGCCACTCTTGACGACACGGCTTACCGGTA
CCGCACCAGTGTCCCGGGGGACGCCGAGGCCATCGAGGCACTGGATGGGTCCTTCACCACCGACACCGTC
TTCCGCGTCACCGCCACCGGGGACGGCTTCACCCTGCGGGAGGTGCCGGTGGACCCGCCCCTGACCAAGG
TGTTCCCCGACGACGAATCGGACGACGAATCGGACGACGGGGAGGACGGCGACCCGGACTCCCGGACGTT
CGTCGCGTACGGGGACGACGGCGACCTGGCGGGCTTCGTGGTCGTCTCGTACTCCGGCTGGAACCGCCGG
CTGACCGTCGAGGACATCGAGGTCGCCCCGGAGCACCGGGGGCACGGGGTCGGGCGCGCGTTGATGGGGC
TCGCGACGGAGTTCGCCCGCGAGCGGGGCGCCGGGCACCTCTGGCTGGAGGTCACCAACGTTAACGCACC
GGCTATCCACGCGTACCGGCGGATGGGGTTCACCCTCTGCGGCCTGGACACCGCCCTGTACGACGGCACC
GCCTCGGACGGCGAGCAGGCGCTCTACATGAGCATGCCCTGCCCCTAAGAATTCGTGAAGGCGGTAAGGG
GTTAATTTTCCTTAGAGGGTGTATATATACATATTAGAGAAGTGATACAATTTTAGCACACTGCGAATTC
GAGACAGACATCGTGTCAATCATCTTTTTTGACATTATATGCCCATTAATCTATCTACAGACAACAATAC
CATCCTTCCCACCCTCAGCAACGCCGTTGAATCCTCAGGATCTTCATGGCTCCTTGTCTCTGAAACCAGG
AAGCTAGTTTCTACATCTCTTCCGTGTTAATACAGATAAACCGGCCAATGAAGCACGCTCAAAATTATGC
CTGTCAAAACAGTCAGCTCCATCCTTTTCTTCCCTTTACGTATCATATGCTGTTTTTTTTTTTTTTTCGA
CACAAGTTCAAAGGGCTGGCGCTGCTTAGGATCCATCACACCATTCGTCAACGTATTGTGAATCAAAGAA
ATGCTCTTCGATATTCTTTATCAGGGCAAGGGAACAGACAGATACCAGCAGGCTTCACAACTCTGAGTCG
CTCGGCCAAAGAGGAAAAGAAAAGAGGATGCCGGCACTTTCTATACAGTCACAAGACGCGAATGACAATC
CGGCACTTTATCGCATCATGTCTGAATTTGTGAAGGGACTTTGAGATATAATCAGGGGGTCAGACGCACT
TTACAACTCTGAATCGCTTCGGAGTAAGGAAGTGGAACTGACAGATACACTTTATAGAGCCTTGGGAACC
ATCTGGACCAAGAAGAAGGGAAAAAAAGGCTACAGTGAGTGAGCAACCTATGCTCACCTTTATCCTGACG
TTGATTGAGTCTAGAGGCCAAAGATCCAAGGCAAGGCGAAATATTCCATTGTCCAGTTCATGGCTGAGTG
ACCGTTGTTTAGGTTGATCGAGGCGAAAAGAGAAGTCGATGTTGATGATTGTGAGACCGAAATCAGACTT
GGCCGCTTTTTATAGTTCAAAAAAGGGGCCCAGAGGTCAGTGGGCTCGCCACTCGATGCATAAGCAATCC
ACTTGGCACAGACTGGTTTGGTTTAATTAACACAAGTATCGTGGCGCGCC
